>Addgene plasmid #26616 | pNF579 | addgene full sequence | sequence record 477931 | Addgene NGS Result
ACCAAAATCCCTTAACGTGAGTTTTCGTTCCACTGAGCGTCAGACCCCGTAGAAAAGATCAAAGGATCTT
CTTGAGATCCTTTTTTTCTGCGCGTAATCTGCTGCTTGCAAACAAAAAAACCACCGCTACCAGCGGTGGT
TTGTTTGCCGGATCAAGAGCTACCAACTCTTTTTCCGAAGGTAACTGGCTTCAGCAGAGCGCAGATACCA
AATACTGTTCTTCTAGTGTAGCCGTAGTTAGGCCACCACTTCAAGAACTCTGTAGCACCGCCTACATACC
TCGCTCTGCTAATCCTGTTACCAGTGGCTGCTGCCAGTGGCGATAAGTCGTGTCTTACCGGGTTGGACTC
AAGACGATAGTTACCGGATAAGGCGCAGCGGTCGGGCTGAACGGGGGGTTCGTGCACACAGCCCAGCTTG
GAGCGAACGACCTACACCGAACTGAGATACCTACAGCGTGAGCTATGAGAAAGCGCCACGCTTCCCGAAG
GGAGAAAGGCGGACAGGTATCCGGTAAGCGGCAGGGTCGGAACAGGAGAGCGCACGAGGGAGCTTCCAGG
GGGAAACGCCTGGTATCTTTATAGTCCTGTCGGGTTTCGCCACCTCTGACTTGAGCGTCGATTTTTGTGA
TGCTCGTCAGGGGGGCGGAGCCTATGGAAAAACGCCAGCAACGCGGCCTTTTTACGGTTCCTGGCCTTTT
GCTGGCCTTTTGCTCACATGTTCTTTCCTGCGTTATCCCCTGATTCTGTGGATAACCGTATTACCGCCTT
TGAGTGAGCTGATACCGCTCGCCGCAGCCGAACGACCGAGCGCAGCGAGTCAGTGAGCGAGGAAGCGGAA
GAGCGCCCAATACGCAAACCGCCTCTCCCCGCGCGTTGGCCGATTCATTAATGCAGCTGATTTCACTTTT
TGCATTCTACAAACTGCATAACTCATATGTAAATCGCTCCTTTTTAGGTGGCACAAATGTGAGGCATTTT
CGCTCTTTCCGGCGAGGCTAGTTACCCTTAAGTTATTGGTATGACTGGTTTTAAGCGCAAAAAAAGTTGC
TTTTTCGTACCTATTAATGTATCGTTAGAAAACCGACTGTAAAAAGTACAGTCGGCATTATCTCATATTA
TAAAAGCCAGTCATTAGGCCTATCTGACAATTCCTGAATAGAGTTCATAAACAATCCTGCATGATAACCA
TCACAAACAGAATGATGTACCTGTAAAGATAGCGGTAAATATATTGAATTACCTTTATTAATGAATTTTC
CTGCTGTAATAATGGGTAGAAGGTAATTACTATTATTATTGATATTTAAGTTAAACCCAGTAAATGAAGT
CCATGGAATAATAGAAAGAGAAAAAGCATTTTCAGGTATAGGTGTTTTGGGAAACAATTTCCCCGAACCA
TTATATTTCTCTACATCAGAAAGGTATAAATCATAAAACTCTTTGAAGTCATTCTTTACAGGAGTCCAAA
TACCAGAGAATGTTTTAGATACACCATCAAAAATTGTATAAAGTGGCTCTAACTTATCCCAATAACCTAA
CTCTCCGTCGCTATTGTAACCAGTTCTAAAAGCTGTATTTGAGTTTATCACCCTTGTCACTAAGAAAATA
AATGCAGGGTAAAATTTATATCCTTCTTGTTTTATGTTTCGGTATAAAACACTAATATCAATTTCTGTGG
TTATACTAAAAGTCGTTTGTTGGTTCAAATAATGATTAAATATCTCTTTTCTCTTCCAATTGTCTAAATC
AATTTTATTAAAGTTCATTTGATATGCCTCCTAAATTTTTATCTAAAGTGAATTTAGGAGGCTTACTTGT
CTGCTTTCTTCATTAGAATCAATCCTTTTTTAAAAGTCAATATTACTGTAACATAAATATATATTTTAAA
AATATCCCACTTTATCCAATTTTCGTTTGTTGAACTAATGGGTGCTTTAGTTGAAGAATAAAAGACCACA
TTAAAAAATGTGGTCTTTTGTGTTTTTTTAAAGGATTTGAGCGTAGCGAAAAATCCTTTTCTTTCTTATC
TTGATAATAAGGGTAACTATTGCCGGGATAGACTGTAACATTCTCACGCATAAAATCCCCTTTCATTTTC
TAATGTAAATCTATTACCTTATTATTAATTCAATTCGCTCATAATTAATCCTTTTTCTTATTACGCAAAA
TGGCCCGATTTAAGCACACCCTTTATTCCGTTAATGCGCCATGACAGCCATGATAATTACTAATACTAGG
AGAAGTTAATAAATACGTAACCAACATGATTAACAATTATTAGAGGTCATCGTTCAAAATGGTATGCGTT
TTGACACATCCACTATATATCCGTGTCGTTCTGTCCACTCCTGAATCCCATTCCAGAAATTCTCTAGCGA
TTCCAGAAGTTTCTCAGAGTCGGAAAGTTGACCAGACATTACGAACTGGCACAGATGGTCATAACCTGAA
GGAAGATCACGATAATTTCCAAGTTTTAAACAAGGATATATTGCAGTTTAAATTTCCTAAAAACCAATCC
TATAAAATATATGGTAATATACCTTATAACATAAGTACGGATATAATACGCAAAATTGTTTTTGATAGTA
TAGCTAATGAGATTTATTTAATCGTGGAATACGGGTTTGCTAAAAGATTATTAAATACAAAACGCTCATT
GGCATTACTTTTAATGGCAGAAGTTGATATTTCTATATTAAGTATGGTTCCAAGAGAATATTTTCATCCT
AAACCTAAAGTGAATAGCTCACTTATCAGATTAAGTAGAAAAAAATCAAGAATATCACACAAAGATAAAC
AAAAGTATAATTATTTCGTTATGAAATGGGTTAACAAAGAATACAAGAAAATATTTACAAAAAATCAATT
TAACAATTCCTTAAAACATGCAGGAATTGACGATTTAAACAATATTAGCTTTGAACAATTCTTATCTCTT
TTCAATAGCTATAAATTATTTAATAAGTAAGTTAAGGGATGCATAAACTGCATCCCTTAACTTGTTTTTC
GTGTGCCTATTTTTTGTGAATCGATTATGTCTTTTGCGCAGTCGGCTTAAACCAGTTTTCGTTGGTGCGA
AAAAAGAGTGTCTTGTGACACTCTTAAATTCAAAATCTATCGGTCAGATTTATACCGATTTGATTTTATA
TATTCTTGAATAACATACGCCGAGTTATCACATAAAAGCGGGAACCAATCATCAAATTTAAACTTCATTG
CATAATCCATTAAACTCTTAAATTCTACGATTCCTTGTTCATCAATAAACTCAATCATTTCTTTAATTAA
TTTATATCTATCTGTTGTTGTTTTCTTTAATAATTCATCAACATCTACACCGCCATAAACTATCATATCT
TCTTTTTGATATTTAAATTTATTAGGATCGTCCATGTGAAGCATATATCTCACAAGACCTTTCACACTTC
CTGCAATCTGCGGAATAGTCGCATTCAATTCTTCTGTAATTATTTTTATCTGTTCATAAGATTTATTACC
CTCATACATCACTAGAATATGATAATGCTCTTTTTTCATCCTATCTTCTGTATCAGTATCCCTATCATGT
AATGGAGACACTACAAATTGAATGTGTAACTCTTTTAAATACTCTAACCACTCGGCTTTTGCTGATTCTG
GATATAAAACAAATGTCCAATTACGTCCTCTTGAATTTTTCTTGTTTTCAGTTTCTTTTATTACATTTTC
GCTCATGATATAATAACGGTGCTAATACATTTAACAAAATTTAGTCATAGATAGGCAGCATGCCAGTGCT
GTCTATCTTTTTTTGTTTAAAATGCACCGTATTCCTCCTTTGCATATTTTTTTATTAGAATACCGGTTGC
ATCTGATTTGCTAATATTATATTTTTCTTTGATTCTATTTAATATCTCATTTTCTTCTGTTGTAAGTCTT
AAAGTAACAGCAACTTTTTTCTCTTCTTTTCTATCTACAACCATCACTGTACCTCCCAACATCTGTTTTT
TTCACTTTAACATAAAAAACAACCTTTTAACATTAAAAACCCAATATTTATTTATTTGTTTGGACAATGG
ACAATGGACACCTAGGGGGGAGGTCGTAGTACCCCCCTATGTTTTCTCCCCTAAATAACCCCAAAAATCT
AAGAAAAAAAGACCTCAAAAAGGTCTTTAATTAACATCTCAAATTTCGCATTTATTCCAATTTCCTTTTT
GCGTGTGATGCGCTGCGTCCATTAAAAATCCTAGAGCTTTGCAACCGAAAGTTAATAGCTGTCGCTACTA
CTTTCGCTTACGCTCTAAGTATATTTTAAGGACTGTCACACGCAAAAAGTTTTCTCGGCATAAAAGTACC
TCTACATCTCTAAATCGTCTGTACGCTGTTTCTCACGCTTTCTATCGACCTTCTGGACATTATCCTGTAC
AACATCCATAAACTGTCCCACACGCTCGAATTTGGAATCATTAAAGAATTTCTCTTTAAGCCTATTAAAC
CCTTTCTCAAACCCAGGGAAATTCGCCCTCGCAGCACGATATAAAGTCACTGTACTATCTTGAAATTTCT
CTGATACATTCAACTGCTCATTCAAACTATCATTCTCTCGCTTTAATTTATTAACCTCTTTACTTTTTTC
GTGATACCCCTCTTTCCATGTATTCACTACTTCTTTCAAACTCTCTCTACGTTTTTTTAATTCTTGATTT
TCTGTGTAATAGTCTGTGCTCTTAATATTTTCGTAATCATCAACAATCCGTTCGAAGAGATTGTTTCTTG
CAGGCGTTCAAATTCATCAGCAGTTAATATCTTTCTACCAGTCTCTTCACGTCCAGAGAACAAACCTGTA
CGCTCATTTTCATAATCAAAGGGTTTCGTAGACCTCATATGCTCTATTCCACTCTGTAACTGCTTATTTG
CCTTCTGTAACTCATCCTTAACTTCTTGCAGTTCCTGTTTATGAAATACAGTATCTTTCTTGTACTGATC
CAGTTGCTCAAAAAAATCTCGGTCAGATGTTACTAGCAACTCATTTACAAGAACAGCATCTTTCCTCGTT
TTTCTTGTACCTGTTTTTTGTGATTCAATAATTTCTTTGACACGTTCGTTGTAATCAATATTTTTATCAT
TTTTCAAATCATAATTTTCACGTGTTCGCTCATGGTCAATATCATCATTCGTTCTACTTTTTCGCTCTCT
TTGATTATGAAATTGCATGCCTTTTAGTCCAGCTGGCACGACAGGTTTCCCGACTGGAAAGCGGGCAGTG
AGCGCAACGCAATTAATGTGAGTTAGCTCACTCATTAGGCACCCCAGGCTTTACACTTTATGCTTCCGGC
TCGTATGTTGTGTGGAATTGTGAGCGGATAACAATTTCACACAGGAAACAGCTATGACATGATTACGAAT
TCGAGCTCGGTACCCGGGGATCCTCTAGAAGGAGGAAAAATATGAGTAAAGGAGAAGAACTTTTCACTGG
AGTTGTCCCAATTCTTGTTGAATTAGATGGTGATGTTAATGGGCACAAATTTTCTGTCAGTGGAGAGGGT
GAAGGTGATGCAACATACGGAAAACTTACCCTTAAATTTATTTGCACTACTGGAAAACTACCTGTTCCAT
GGCCAACACTTGTCACTACTTTCTCTTATGGTGTTCAATGCTTTTCCCGTTATCCGGATCATATGAAACG
GCATGACTTTTTCAAGAGTGCCATGCCCGAAGGTTATGTACAGGAACGCACTATATCCTTCAAAGATGAC
GGGAACTACAAGACGCGTGCTGAAGTCAAGTTTGAAGGTGATACCCTTGTTAATCGTATCGAGTTAAAAG
GTATTGATTTTAAAGAAGATGGAAACATTCTCGGACACAAGCTCGAGTACAACTATAACTCACACAATGT
ATACATCACGGCAGACAAACAAAAGAATGGAATCAAAGCTAACTTCAAAATTCGCCACAACATTGAAGAT
GGATCCGTTCAACTAGCAGACCATTATCAACAAAATACTCCAATTGGCGATGGCCCTGTCCTTTTACCAG
ACAACCATTACCTGTCGACACAATCTGCCCTTTCGAAAGATCCCAACGAAAAGCGTGACCACATGGTCCT
TCTTGAGTTTGTAACTGCTGCTGGGATTACACATGGCATGGATGAACTATACAAATAGCTGCAGGCATGC
AAGCTTGGCACTGGCCGTCGTTTTACAACGTCGTGACTGGGAAAACCCTGGCGTTACCCAACTTAATCGC
CTTGCAGCACATCCCCCTTTCGCCAGCTGGCGTAATAGCGAAGAGGCCCGCACCGATCGCCCTTCCCAAC
AGTTGCGCAGCCTGAATGGCGAATGGCGCCTGATGCGGTATTTTCTCCTTACGCATCTGTGCGGTATTTC
ACACCGCATATGGTGCACTCTCAGTACAATCTGCTCTGATGCCGCATAGTTAAGCCAGCCCCGACACCCG
CCAACACCCGCTGACGCGCCCTGACGGGCTTGTCTGCTCCCGGCATCCGCTTACAGACAAGCTGTGACCG
TCTCCGGGAGCTGCATGTGTCAGAGGTTTTCACCGTCATCACCGAAACGCGCGAGACGAAAGGGCCTCGT
GATACGCCTATTTTTATAGGTTAATGTCATGATAATAATGGTTTCTTAGACGTCAGGTGGCACTTTTCGG
GGAAATGTGCGCGGAACCCCTATTTGTTTATTTTTCTAAATACATTCAAATATGTATCCGCTCATGAGAC
AATAACCCTGATAAATGCTTCAATAATATTGAAAAAGGAAGAGTATGAGTATTCAACATTTCCGTGTCGC
CCTTATTCCCTTTTTTGCGGCATTTTGCCTTCCTGTTTTTGCTCACCCAGAAACGCTGGTGAAAGTAAAA
GATGCTGAAGATCAGTTGGGTGCACGAGTGGGTTACATCGAACTGGATCTCAACAGCGGTAAGATCCTTG
AGAGTTTTCGCCCCGAAGAACGTTTTCCAATGATGAGCACTTTTAAAGTTCTGCTATGTGGCGCGGTATT
ATCCCGTATTGACGCCGGGCAAGAGCAACTCGGTCGCCGCATACACTATTCTCAGAATGACTTGGTTGAG
TACTCACCAGTCACAGAAAAGCATCTTACGGATGGCATGACAGTAAGAGAATTATGCAGTGCTGCCATAA
CCATGAGTGATAACACTGCGGCCAACTTACTTCTGACAACGATCGGAGGACCGAAGGAGCTAACCGCTTT
TTTGCACAACATGGGGGATCATGTAACTCGCCTTGATCGTTGGGAACCGGAGCTGAATGAAGCCATACCA
AACGACGAGCGTGACACCACGATGCCTGTAGCAATGGCAACAACGTTGCGCAAACTATTAACTGGCGAAC
TACTTACTCTAGCTTCCCGGCAACAATTAATAGACTGGATGGAGGCGGATAAAGTTGCAGGACCACTTCT
GCGCTCGGCCCTTCCGGCTGGCTGGTTTATTGCTGATAAATCTGGAGCCGGTGAGCGTGGGTCTCGCGGT
ATCATTGCAGCACTGGGGCCAGATGGTAAGCCCTCCCGTATCGTAGTTATCTACACGACGGGGAGTCAGG
CAACTATGGATGAACGAAATAGACAGATCGCTGAGATAGGTGCCTCACTGATTAAGCATTGGTAACTGTC
AGACCAAGTTTACTCATATATACTTTAGATTGATTTAAAACTTCATTTTTAATTTAAAAGGATCTAGGTG
AAGATCCTTTTTGATAATCTCATG
Features (pLannotate 1.2.2; 23 found; start..end, strand, type, name):
     72..660     +  rep_origin     ori: high-copy-number ColE1/pMB1/pBR322/pUC origin of replication
    843..899     +  CDS            lacI (fragment): lac repressor; lacI; The lac repressor binds to the lac operator to inhibit transcription in E. coli. This inhibition can be relieved by adding lactose or isopropyl-β-D-thiogalactopyranoside (IPTG).
   1006..1095    -  CDS            cop (fragment): COP1_STAAU - Protein predicted: Swiss-Prot protein existence level 4. Putative control of replication message. From Staphylococcus aureus.
   1121..1768    -  CDS            cat: CAT1_STAAU - Experimental evidence at transcript level: Swiss-Prot protein existence level 2. This enzyme is an effector of chloramphenicol resistance in bacteria. From Staphylococcus aureus.
   1953..2069    -  CDS            cop (fragment): COP1_STAAU - Protein predicted: Swiss-Prot protein existence level 4. Putative control of replication message. From Staphylococcus aureus.
   2297..2458    -  CDS            knt (fragment): KANU_BACSP - Also known as kan. Experimental evidence at protein level: Swiss-Prot protein existence level 1. Inactivates the antibiotic kanamycin by catalyzing the transfer of a nucleotidyl group from nucleoside triphosphates such as ATP to the 4'-hydroxyl group of the aminoglycoside. From Bacillus sp.
   2455..2967    +  CDS            ermC' (fragment): ERM_BACIU - Experimental evidence at protein level: Swiss-Prot protein existence level 1. This protein produces a dimethylation of the adenine residue at position 2085 in 23S rRNA, resulting in reduced affinity between ribosomes and macrolide-lincosamide-streptogramin B antibiotics. From Bacillus subtilis.
   3120..3716    -  CDS            repF: REPY_STAAU - Also known as repC. Protein inferred from homology: Swiss-Prot protein existence level 3. Is essential for plasmid replication. Nicks the positive strand at the plus origin of replication. From Staphylococcus aureus.
   3800..3964    -  CDS            COP6_STAAU: Experimental evidence at protein level: Swiss-Prot protein existence level 1. Acts in trans as a negative regulatory element in pE194 replication. From Staphylococcus aureus.
   4345..4743    -  CDS            pre (fragment): PRE1_STAAU - Also known as mob. Protein inferred from homology: Swiss-Prot protein existence level 3. The interaction of the RSA site and the PRE protein may not only serves a function in plasmid maintenance, but may also contributes to the distribution of small antibiotic resistance plasmids among Gram- positive bacteria. From Staphylococcus aureus.
   4743..5201    -  CDS            pre (fragment): PRE1_STAAU - Also known as mob. Protein inferred from homology: Swiss-Prot protein existence level 3. The interaction of the RSA site and the PRE protein may not only serves a function in plasmid maintenance, but may also contributes to the distribution of small antibiotic resistance plasmids among Gram- positive bacteria. From Staphylococcus aureus.
   5210..5251    +  CDS            lacI (fragment): lac repressor; lacI; The lac repressor binds to the lac operator to inhibit transcription in E. coli. This inhibition can be relieved by adding lactose or isopropyl-β-D-thiogalactopyranoside (IPTG).
   5264..5285    +  protein_bind   CAP binding site: CAP binding activates transcription in the presence of cAMP. E. coli catabolite activator protein
   5300..5330    +  promoter       lac promoter: promoter for the E. coli lac operon
   5338..5354    +  protein_bind   lac operator: The lac repressor binds to the lac operator to inhibit transcription in E. coli. This inhibition can be relieved by adding lactose or isopropyl-β-D-thiogalactopyranoside (IPTG). lac repressor encoded by lacI
   5387..5419    +  misc_feature   MCS (fragment): pUC18/19 multiple cloning site
   5432..6145    +  CDS            &alpha;GFP: &alpha;GFP is a basic (constitutively fluorescent) long stokes shift fluorescent protein published in 1996, derived from Aequorea victoria.
   6149..6166    +  misc_feature   MCS (fragment): pUC18/19 multiple cloning site
   6169..6323    +  CDS            lacZα (fragment): LacZα fragment of β-galactosidase; lacZ fragment
   6329..6428    -  misc_feature   bom (fragment): basis of mobility region from pBR322
   6530..6565    -  CDS            rop (fragment): Rop protein, which maintains plasmids at low copy number; rop
   6660..6764    +  promoter       AmpR promoter: bla
   6765..7625    +  CDS            AmpR: β-lactamase; bla; confers resistance to ampicillin, carbenicillin, and related antibiotics
