[The description below was written by a language model from this plasmid's Addgene catalogue record and pLannotate feature annotations shown in this document.]
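Description:
pNF579 is a derivative of pKSV7, an E. coli/Gram-positive shuttle vector, carrying the gfpuv coding sequence. The annotated 7.7 kb sequence shows the two halves typical of such a shuttle plasmid. A pUC-type segment supplies a high-copy ColE1/pMB1 origin and the β-lactamase gene (AmpR) with its own promoter, for replication and ampicillin selection in E. coli. A block of staphylococcal plasmid-derived elements includes a replication initiator (repF/repC), a Cop regulator annotated as a pE194 replication element, fragments of pre/mob, and a cat gene for chloramphenicol resistance, which would serve as the marker in Gram-positive hosts. Partial ermC', knt, lacI, rop and bom sequences are also detected; these appear to be remnants of the vector's construction rather than functional units.

The insert was amplified from pGFPuv and cloned between the XbaI and PstI sites of the pUC18/19-type polylinker, both of which are retained. It sits downstream of the CAP binding site, lac promoter and lac operator, and interrupts the lacZα fragment. The annotation tool labels the roughly 0.7 kb ORF as an Aequorea victoria GFP variant, consistent with gfpuv. A Gram-positive ribosome binding site, derived from SD1 of ermC, was placed immediately upstream of the start codon so that the reporter can be translated efficiently in Gram-positive bacteria. No dedicated Gram-positive promoter is annotated or stated in the record.

The associated publication concerns Listeria monocytogenes-infected phagocytes and central nervous system infection in mice. This suggests the plasmid was used as a source of, or intermediate for, a GFP reporter in Listeria, although the record does not spell out its exact role.
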