Addgene plasmid #26616: pNF579
Depositing lab: Nancy Freitag. Depositing organization: Seattle BioMed. Publication: Listeria monocytogenes-infected phagocytes can initiate central nervous system infection in mice. Drevets DA, Jelinek TA, Freitag NE. Infect Immun. 2001 Mar . 69(3):1344-50. 10.1128/IAI.69.3.1344-1350.2001 PubMed 11179297.
Backbone
  Vector backbone: pKSV7
Growth in bacteria
  Bacterial resistance: Ampicillin, 100 μg/mL
  Growth temperature: 37°C
  Growth strain: HB101
  Growth instructions: In HB101 cells. Use 50ug/ml Amp
  Copy number: Unknown
Gene/Insert
  Gene/Insert name: gfpuv
  Tag / fusion protein: gram-positive ribosome binding site (N terminal on insert)
  Cloning method: Restriction Enzyme; 5′ cloning site XbaI (not destroyed); 3′ cloning site PstI (not destroyed)
  Sequencing primers: 5′ GFP-F
Resource information
  A portion of this plasmid was derived from a plasmid made by: gfpuv coding sequence was amplified from plasmid pGFPuv (Clontech).
Terms and licenses: Academic/Nonprofit Terms; Industry Terms: Not Available to Industry
Depositor comments: Gram-positive ribosome binding site (AGGAGGA) derived from SD1 of ermC.
How to cite: pNF579 was a gift from Nancy Freitag (Addgene plasmid # 26616 ; http://n2t.net/addgene:26616 ; RRID:Addgene_26616)
