>Addgene plasmid #26616 | pNF579 | addgene partial sequence | sequence record 32835 | 26616 with lac_promoter
ATTTCACACAGGAACAGCTATGACATGATTACGAATTCGAGCTCGGTACCCGGGGATCCTCTAGAAGGAG
GAAAAATATGAGTAAAGGAGAAGAACTTTTCACTGGAGTTGTCCCAATTCTTGTTGAATTAGATGGTGAT
GTTAATGGGCACAAATTTTCTGTCAGTGGAGAGGGTGAAGGTGATGCAACATACGGAAAACTTACCCTTA
AATTTATTTGCACTACTGGAAAACTACCTGTTCCATGGCCAACACTTGTCACTACTTTCTCTTATGGTGT
TCAATGCTTTTCCCGTTATCCGGATCATATGAAACGGCATGACTTTTTCAAGAGTGCCATGCCCGAAGGT
TATGTACAGGAACGCACTATATCCTTCAAAGATGACGGGAACTACAAGACGCGTGCTGAAGTCAAGTTTG
AAGGTGATACCCTTGTTAATCGTATCGAGTTAAAAGGTATTGATTTTAAAGAAGATGGAAACATTCTCGG
ACACAAGCTCGAGTACAACTATAACTCACACAATGTATACATCACGGCAGACAAACAAAAGAATGGAATC
AAAGCTAACTTCAAAATTCGCCACAACATTGAAGATGGATCCGTTCAACTAGCAGACCATTATCAACAAA
ATACTCCAATTGGCGATGGCCCTGTCCTTTTACCAGACAACCATTACCTGTCGACACAATCTGCCCTTTC
GAAAGATCCCAACGAAAAGCGTGACCACATGGTCCTTCTTGAGTTTGTAACTGCTGCTGGGATTACACAT
GGCATGGATGAACTATAC
