>Addgene plasmid #26616 | pNF579 | addgene partial sequence | sequence record 32836 | 26616 with GFP-R
TATTTTTCCTCCTTCTAGAGGATCCCCGGGTACCGAGCTCGAATTCGTAATCATGTCATAGCTGTTTCCT
GTGTGAAATTGTTATCCGCTCACAATTCCACACAACATACGAGCCGGAAGCATAAAGTGTAAAGCCTGGG
GTGCCTAATGAGTGAGCTAACTCACATTAATTGCGTTGCGCTCACTGCCCGCTTTCCAGTCGGGAAACCT
GTCGTGCCAGCTGGACTAAAAGGCATGCAATTTCATAATCAAAGAGAGCGAAAAAGTAGAACGAATGATG
ATATTGACCATGAGCGAACACGTGAAAATTATGATTTGAAAAATGATAAAAATATTGATTACAACGAACG
TGTCAAAGAAATTATTGAATCACAAAAAACAGGTACAAGAAAAACGAGGAAAGATGCTGTTCTTGTAAAT
GAGTTGCTAGTAACATCTGACCGAGATTTTTTTGAGCAACTGGATCAGTACAAGAAAGATACTGTATTTC
ATAAACAGGAACTGCAAGAAGTTAAGGATGAGTTACAGAAGGCAAATAAGCAGTTACAGAGTGGAATAGA
GCATATGAGGTCTACGAAACCCTTTGATTATGAAAATGAGCGTACAGGTTTGTTCTCTGGACGTGAAGAG
ACTGGTAGAAAGATATTAACTGCTGATGAATTTGAACGCCTGCAAGAAACAATCTCTTCGAACGGATTGT
TGATGATTACGAAAATATTAAGAGCACAGACTATTACACAGAAAATCAAGAATTAAAAAAACGTAGAGAG
AGTTTGAAAGAAGTAGTGAATACATGGAAAGAGGGGTATCACGAAAAAAGTAAAGAGGTTAATAAATTAA
AGCGAGAGAATGATAGTTTGAATGAGCAGTTGAATGTA
